>Addgene plasmid #224408 | pBa.KIF13A | depositor partial sequence | sequence record 439546 | Kif 13a
ATGTCGGATACGAAGGTAAAAGTTGCCGTCCGGGTCCGGCCCATGAACCGAAGAGAGCTGGAACTGAACA
CCAAGTGCGTGGTGGAGATGGAAGGGAACCAGACGGTCCTGCACCCTCCTCCTTCCAACACTAAGCAGGG
AGAAAGAAAACCTCCCAAGGTGTTTGCCTTTGATTATTGCTTTTGGTCCATGGATGAATCGAACACAACA
AAATATGCTGGTCAAGAAGTCGTTTTCAAGTGCCTCGGGGAAGGAATTCTCGAGAAAGCCTTTCAGGGAT
ACAATGCTTGTATTTTTGCATATGGCCAGACAGGTTCTGGAAAGTCCTTTTCCATGATGGGCCACGCAGA
GCAGCTGGGCCTTATCCCAAGGCTCTGCTGTGCTCTGTTTCAAAGGATCGCCCTGGAGCAAAATGAGTCA
CAGACCTTCAAAGTCGAGGTATCGTATATGGAGATCTATAACGAGAAGGTCCGGGACCTCTTGGACCCCA
AAGGGAGCAGGCAGTCTCTGAAAGTCCGAGAGCATAAGGTCCTGGGGCCGTATGTCGATGGTCTGTCTCA
GCTGGCTGTCACCAGCTTTGAGGACATTGAGTCACTGATGTCTGAGGGAAATAAGTCTCGAACGGTAGCA
GCGACCAACATGAATGAGGAGAGCAGCCGTTCCCATGCGGTCTTCAACATCATCATCACACAGACGCTGT
ATGACCTACAGTCTGGGAACTCCGGGGAGAAGGTCAGCAAGGTGAGCCTGGTAGACCTGGCGGGGAGCGA
GAGAGTGTCGAAGACTGGAGCTGCGGGTGAGCGGCTGAAAGAAGGCAGCAACATTAACAAATCCCTTACA
ACCTTGGGATTGGTTATATCGTCACTGGCTGACCAGGCTGCTGGCAAAGGCAAAAACAAATTCGTGCCTT
ATCGAGATTCGGTCCTTACTTGGCTTCTTAAGGACAATTTAGGAGGGAACAGCCAGACCTCTATGATAGC
GACCATCAGCCCAGCAGCAGACAACTATGAGGAGACACTGTCCACGCTAAGATATGCAGATCGAGCCAAG
AGGATTGTGAACCACGCTGTGGTGAATGAGGACCCCAATGCCAAGGTCATCCGAGAGCTTCGAGAGGAAG
TGGAGAAACTGAGGGAGCAGCTCTCGCAGGCTGAGGCCATGAAAGCCCCCGAGCTAAAGGAGAAGCTCGA
AGAGTCTGAGAAGCTGATAAAGGAGCTAACGGTGACGTGGGAAGAGAAGCTGAGGAAAACAGAAGCGATC
GCACAGGAGAGACAGCGGCAGCTGGAAAGCATGGGAATCTCCCTGGAGACCTCTGGCATCAAGGTGGGGG
ACGACAAGTGCTACCTCGTCAACCTGAACGCAGACCCTGCCCTCAACGAGCTTCTGGTTTACTATTTAAA
GGATCATACCCGGGTGGGTGCAGATACCTCTCAGGACATCCAGCTCTTCGGAATAGGGATTCAGCCCGAG
CACTGTGAGATCGACATCGCAGCGGATGGAGACATCACTCTCACGCCCAAAGAAAATGCAAGGTCCTGTG
GCAATGGCACCCTTGTCTGCAGTACTACCCAGCTGTGGCACGGCGACAGGATCTTATGGGGAAACAACCA
CTTTTTTAGAATTAACTTGCCTAAGAGGAAACGGCGGGACTGGTTGAAAGACTTTGAGAGAGAAACCAGT
TCCGCGGAGCACGATCTAGACGCTGCGAGCGAGGCTTCCTCGGAGCCAGACTACAACTACGAGTTCGCAC
AGATGGAGGTCATCATGAAAACACTGAACAGCAATGATCCAGTTCAAAATGTGGTTCAGGTCCTGGAGAA
GCAGTACCTGGAAGAGAAGCGGACCGCCCTGGAGGAACAGCGGCTCATGTACGAACGCGAGCTGGAGCAG
CTTCGCCAGCAGCTCTCTCCCGAGAGGCAGCCGCCCAGCAGCGCCTCAGACCGTCTGGCCTACAGCAGCC
AGACAGCCCAGCAGAAGGTGACCCAGTGGGCCGAGGAGAGGGATGAACTCTTTAGGCAGAGCTTGGCCAA
GCTTCGAGAGCAGCTGGTGAAAGCCAACACTTTGGTGAGGGAAGCCAACTTCCTAGCCGAGGAGATGAGC
AAACTCACTGACTACCAAGTGACTCTGCAGATCCCTGCGGCCAACCTCAGTGCCAACAGGAAGAGAGGCG
CAATCGTCAGCGAGCCCGCCATCCAAGCCAGGAGGAAAGGGAAGGGCACCCAGGTCTGGACCATTGAGAA
GCTGGAGAATAAGCTAATTGATATGAGAGACCTTTACCAAGAATGGAAAGAAAATGTTCCTGAGGCCAAG
AGGCTCTATGGGAAGCGAGGTGACCCTTTTTATGAAGCGCAGGAGAATCACAACCTCATTGGTGTGGCTA
ATGTGTTTTTGGAATGTCTCTTCTGTGATGTGAAGCTTCAATATGCAGTACCCATCATCAGCCAGCAGGG
GGAGGTTGCCGGGCGCCTCCATGTGGAGGTGACGCGCATTACAGGAACCATTCCAGAACGCATGGCGGAG
GATGACTCTTCAGAGAACTCTAGTGAGAGCGGGAGTCTTGAAGTGGTCGACAGCAGCGGCGAAGTCATTC
ACCGGGTCAAAAAGCTGACATGCAGGGTGATAATTAAAGAGGCAACCGGGCTACCCATAAGCCTCTCAAA
TTTCGTCTTCTGTCAGTACACGTTCTGGGACCAGTGTGAGTCTACAGTGGCTGCTCCAGTGGTGGACCCA
GATGTGCCCTCCCCGCAGTCCAAGGACGCACAGTACACGGTGACCTTCTCTCACTGTAAGGACTACGTGG
TGACTGTCACAGAAGAGTTCCTGGAGTTCATTTCTGATGGTGCGCTGGCGATTGAAGTGTGGGGCCACAG
GTGTGCTGGGAACGGAAGCCCCATCTGGGAGGTGGACTCGCTCCATGCGAAGACAAGGACATTGCATGAC
AGGTGGAATGAAGTGACCCGGAGAATAGAGGTGTGGATCTCCATTCTGGAGCTGAATGAGCTCGGGGATT
ATGCCGCTGTGGAGCTTCACCAGGCGAAAGACGTCAACACCGGCGGCGTCTTCCAACTCAGACAGGGTCA
CTCCCGTAGAGTGCAGGTCACAGTGAAACCTGTACAGCACTCAGGGACACTGCCACTCATGGTTGAAGCC
ATCCTATCAGTATCCATTGGCTGCGTGACCGCCAGGTCCACCAAGCTGCAGAGAGGGCTGGACAGCTACC
AGGAAGAAGACTTGAATTGTGTAAGAGAGAGATGGTCCGATGCACTCATTAAACGACGGGAATACTTAGA
CGAACAGATTAAAAAAGTCAGCAATAAAAAAGAGAAAACAGAAGACGACATGGAGCGGGAAGCCAGGCTG
GTGGAGCAGTGGGTGGGGCTGACAGAGGAGAGGAATGCTGTGCTGGTGCCCGCCCCTGGCAGCGGAATCC
CCGGGGCACCTGCTGACTGGGTCCCACCTCCTGGCATGGAAACACACATCCCGGTTCTCTTCCTGGATCT
GAACGCGGATGACCTCAGTGCCAATGAGCAGCTGGTGGGCCCCCATGCGTCCGGTGTGAACTCCATCCTG
CCCAAGGAACACGGCAGTCAGTTTTTCTACCTGCCCATCATAAAGCACAGTGATGACGAGGTTTCAGCCA
CAGCCTCCTGGGACTCCTCTGTGCACGACTCTCTTCACCTGAATCGGGTCACACCGCAGAATGAAAGGAT
CTACCTGATCGTGAAGACCACCGTGCAGCTCAGCCACCCGGCCGCCATGGAGCTAGTGTTGCGGAAGCGG
ATCGCGGCCAATATTTATAACAAGCAGAGTTTCACCCAGAGTTTGAAGAGACGAATATCACTGATCAATA
TACGTTACTCCTGCGGCGTGACCTATGAGATAGTATCCAATATCCCAAAGGCGACCGAGGAGATTGAGGA
CCGGGAAACCCTGGCCCTCCTGGCAGCGCGGAGTGAGAACGAGGGCACTTTGGATGGGGAGACATACATC
GAGAAGTACACGCGGGGCGTGCTGCAGGTGGAGAATATCCTGAGCCTGGAGCGGCTCCGGCAGGCTGTCA
CGGTGAAGGAAGCGCTTTCCACCAAAGCGAGGCACATTCGGAGAAGCCTCAGTACACCGAACGTTCACAA
CGTCTCCTCTAGCCGGCCAGATCTCTCTGGCTTCGATGAAGACGATAAGGGCTGGCCCGAGAACCAGTTA
GACGTGTCTGACTACAGCTCCAGCTACCAAGACGTCGCGTGCTATGGGACTTTACCCAGGGACTCACCTC
GCAGGAGCAAGGAAGGTTGTCCATCAGAGAATCCTCATGCCTTAACAGTCAGCCCTTTTAAAGCGTTCTC
TCCTCAGCCACCAAAGTTCTTCAAACCCCTCATGCCTGTAAAAGAGGAGCATAAGAAAAGGTTGGCCCTG
GAAGCCAGACCTCTCCTAAGCCAAGAGGACTCGGAAGAGGAGGAAAACGAGCTGGAAGCTCTCAGCAGGA
AGCTGATGCTTACACAGCCTTATGTGCCCGTGGAGTTCGCTGACTTCAGTGTTTACAATGCCAGCTTGGA
GAACAGGGAGTGGTCCTCTTCTAAGGCGGACCTGACAGACTCGAGAGCCTTGGAGAAAGCAGTGTCCCGT
AGCCCTACCACCAGCAGCCTCACCAGTGGCTACTTCTCCCACAGTGCCTCCAATGCCACTCTGTCTGACA
TGGCAGTCCCCTCCAGCGACAGCTCAGACCAGCTTGCCGTCTCGACAAAGGAGGTCGAGTGCGCCGAGCC
CCCGGGACCATCACTTGCACCGGATGTCAGACGAGCTTCGAATCAGGAGCTTACAGAAGTAGGAAGAGGC
TCAGGGAAGGATGAGACAATCGCTGTGCCGCTGGAGGAAAACAGTGCCTTACCCAAGGGGACCCCGTCAC
CCCAGAGCATCCCTGAGGAAAGTTCCAGAATGCCATGCAGGACTGCTTCATGTTCAGAACTGGATGTCGG
CCCCAGCAAAGATGGCCACCAAGCCAGAGAATTCTGCCCAGGAGAGGTGACGATAGAACACACTACAAAC
ATTTTGGAGGACCATTCCTTCACAGAGTTCATGGGTGTTTCTGATGGCAAAGACTTTGATGGTTTGGCAG
ATTGTTCTGTAGGGGAGCCCTCCAGGAGGAGGGCTCTAACAAACGAAACAGACCATAAAGGTATCCCAGA
AAGACCTCCAGATGCCGACCGGCTGCATCCCAAGATAGAGAACGACCAGGAAGCCACAGCCACTCGGTAA
