[The description below was written by a language model from this plasmid's Addgene catalogue record.]
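Description:
pBa.KIF13A is a mammalian expression plasmid built on the pBeta-Actin (pBa) backbone, carrying the mouse Kif13a coding sequence as an insert of about 5.25 kb under the control of the chicken beta-actin promoter. This promoter is a strong, broadly active element that gives sustained expression in many vertebrate cell types, including neurons, so the construct is designed for delivery by transfection rather than by viral packaging. In bacteria the plasmid is maintained at high copy and selected with ampicillin. The record does not include a feature table, so the specific origin of replication, polyadenylation signal and any other backbone elements are not stated. No epitope tag, fluorescent protein fusion or mammalian selection marker is listed for the insert either, and the name suggests an untagged kinesin, though the record does not confirm this. The insert was introduced by restriction enzyme cloning, with the sites used not recorded.

Kif13a encodes a kinesin-3 family motor protein involved in microtubule-based vesicle transport. The stated purpose is simply mammalian expression of Kif13a, and the associated work concerns how kinesin activity is regulated in the proximal axon to achieve dendrite-selective transport, which points to use in overexpression experiments examining motor behaviour and cargo sorting in polarised cells such as neurons. The depositor notes that the pBa vector is prone to recombination, which is consistent with the choice of a recombination-deficient stabilising strain for propagation and means the plasmid is poorly suited to recombination-based cloning methods. Checking plasmid integrity after propagation is therefore a sensible consideration when working with this construct.
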