Addgene plasmid #224408: pBa.KIF13A
Purpose: Mammalian expression of Kif 13a
Depositing lab: Marvin Bentley. Depositing organization: Rensselaer Polytechnic Institute. Publication: Kinesin Regulation in the Proximal Axon is Essential for Dendrite-selective Transport. Mendoza CS, Plowinske CR, Montgomery AC, Quinones GB, Banker G, Bentley M. Mol Biol Cell. 2024 Jun 1;35(6):ar81. doi: 10.1091/mbc.E23-11-0457. Epub 2024 Apr 10. PubMed 38598291.
Backbone
  Vector backbone: pBeta-Actin
  Vector type: Mammalian Expression
Growth in bacteria
  Bacterial resistance: Ampicillin, 100 μg/mL
  Growth temperature: 37°C
  Growth strain: NEB Stable
  Copy number: High Copy
Gene/Insert
  Gene/Insert name: Kif 13a
  Species: M. musculus (mouse)
  Insert size (bp): 5250
  Entrez Gene: Kif13a (a.k.a. 4930505I07Rik, mKIAA4109)
  Promoter: Chicken Beta actin
  Cloning method: Restriction Enzyme; 5′ cloning site Unknown (unknown if destroyed)
Terms and licenses: Academic/Nonprofit Terms; Industry Terms: Not Available to Industry
Depositor comments: pBa vector is susceptable to recombination and should not be grown in fast growing bacteria or cloned using recombination.
How to cite: pBa.KIF13A was a gift from Marvin Bentley (Addgene plasmid # 224408 ; http://n2t.net/addgene:224408 ; RRID:Addgene_224408)
